Addgene plasmid #14753: HA GSK3 beta wt pcDNA3
Purpose: Mammalian expression of human GSK3 beta with HA tag
Depositing lab: Jim Woodgett. Depositing organization: Sinai Health System. Publication: Glycogen synthase kinase-3 and dorsoventral patterning in Xenopus embryos. He X, Saint-Jeannet JP, Woodgett JR, Varmus HE, Dawid IB. Nature. 1995 Apr 13. 374(6523):617-22. 10.1038/374617a0 PubMed 7715701.
Backbone
  Vector backbone: pcDNA3
  Backbone manufacturer: Invitrogen
  Backbone size w/o insert (bp): 5500
  Vector type: Mammalian Expression
  Selectable markers: Neomycin (select with G418)
Growth in bacteria
  Bacterial resistance: Ampicillin, 100 μg/mL
  Growth temperature: 37°C
  Growth strain: DH5alpha
  Copy number: High Copy
Gene/Insert
  Gene/Insert name: GSK3 beta (alt name: GSK3b)
  Species: H. sapiens (human)
  Insert size (bp): 1300
  Entrez Gene: GSK3B
  Tag / fusion protein: HA (C terminal on insert)
  Cloning method: Restriction Enzyme; 5′ cloning site EcoRI (not destroyed); 3′ cloning site XbaI (not destroyed)
  Sequencing primers: 5′ T7
Terms and licenses: Academic/Nonprofit Terms; Industry Terms
How to cite: HA GSK3 beta wt pcDNA3 was a gift from Jim Woodgett (Addgene plasmid # 14753 ; http://n2t.net/addgene:14753 ; RRID:Addgene_14753)
