[The description below was written by a language model from this plasmid's Addgene catalogue record and pLannotate feature annotations shown in this document.]
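Description:
HA GSK3 beta wt pcDNA3 is a mammalian expression plasmid built on the Invitrogen pcDNA3 backbone. It carries the wild-type human GSK3B coding sequence (about 1.3 kb, cloned between EcoRI and XbaI sites that both remain intact) with a C-terminal HA epitope tag. Two full-length sequence records, one from the depositor and one from repository sequencing, give a plasmid of about 6.8 kb. Their annotations are essentially identical and differ only in the numbering start point. In E. coli the plasmid replicates from a high-copy ColE1/pUC-type origin and is selected through the β-lactamase (AmpR) gene. An f1 origin is also present, which allows single-stranded DNA production.

The GSK3B open reading frame is driven by the human cytomegalovirus immediate-early enhancer and promoter and is terminated by the bovine growth hormone polyadenylation signal. The short feature directly after the kinase coding sequence is annotated as a fragment of a 3xHA tag; its length fits a single HA epitope, in line with the catalogue entry. T7 and SP6 phage promoters flank the insert, so it can be transcribed in vitro or sequenced from either side. A separate cassette, made up of the SV40 early promoter, the neomycin phosphotransferase gene and the SV40 poly(A) signal, allows G418 selection of stably transfected mammalian cells. The small HIV-1 LTR, ble, lacI and lac promoter hits are short fragments and probably reflect backbone remnants or sequence similarity rather than functional elements.

The construct is used to overexpress epitope-tagged GSK3 beta, a constitutively active serine/threonine kinase that negatively regulates Wnt/β-catenin signalling and glycogen synthesis. The HA tag permits detection or immunoprecipitation of the expressed protein. The associated publication concerns GSK3 in dorsoventral patterning of Xenopus embryos.
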