Features (pLannotate 1.2.2; 23 found; start..end, strand, type, name):
     36..80      -  misc_feature   bom (fragment): basis of mobility region from pBR322
    235..614     +  enhancer       CMV enhancer: human cytomegalovirus immediate early enhancer
    615..818     +  promoter       CMV promoter: human cytomegalovirus (CMV) immediate early promoter
    814..847     +  LTR            5' LTR (truncated) (fragment): truncated 5' long terminal repeat (LTR) from HIV-1
    863..881     +  promoter       T7 promoter: promoter for bacteriophage T7 RNA polymerase
    985..2244    +  CDS            GSK3B: GSK3B_HUMAN - Experimental evidence at protein level: Swiss-Prot protein existence level 1. Constitutively active protein kinase that acts as a negative regulator in the hormonal control of glucose homeostasis, Wnt signaling and regulation of transcription factors and microtubules, by phosphorylating and inactivating glycogen synthase (GYS1 or GYS2), EIF2B, CTNNB1/beta-catenin, APC, AXIN1, DPYSL2/CRMP2, JUN, NFATC1/NFATC, MAPT/TAU and MACF1. Requires primed phosphorylation of the majority of its substrates. In skeletal muscle, contributes to insulin regulation of glycogen synthesis by phosphor
   2248..2273    +  CDS            3xHA (fragment): three tandem HA epitope tags
   2308..2324    +  misc_feature   MCS (fragment): pUC18/19 multiple cloning site
   2347..2365    -  promoter       SP6 promoter: promoter for bacteriophage SP6 RNA polymerase
   2391..2615    +  polyA_signal   bGH poly(A) signal: bovine growth hormone polyadenylation signal
   2619..2640    +  promoter       SV40 promoter (fragment): SV40 enhancer and early promoter
   2661..3089    +  rep_origin     f1 ori (sequence partly withheld): f1 bacteriophage origin of replication; arrow indicates direction of (+) strand synthesis
   3103..3433    +  promoter       SV40 promoter: SV40 enhancer and early promoter
   3500..4291    +  CDS            neo: KKA2_KLEPN - Also known as kan, nptII. Experimental evidence at protein level: Swiss-Prot protein existence level 1. Resistance to kanamycin, neomycin, paromomycin, ribostamycin, butirosin and gentamicin B. From Klebsiella pneumoniae.
   4315..4473    +  CDS            ble (fragment): BLE_KLEPN - Experimental evidence at protein level: Swiss-Prot protein existence level 1. Binding protein with a strong affinity to the bleomycin family of antibiotics. Binds to CL990; an antimitotic-antibiotic compound. From Klebsiella pneumoniae.
   4468..4589    +  polyA_signal   SV40 poly(A) signal: SV40 polyadenylation signal
   4662..4678    -  protein_bind   lac operator: The lac repressor binds to the lac operator to inhibit transcription in E. coli. This inhibition can be relieved by adding lactose or isopropyl-β-D-thiogalactopyranoside (IPTG). lac repressor encoded by lacI
   4686..4716    -  promoter       lac promoter: promoter for the E. coli lac operon
   4731..4752    -  protein_bind   CAP binding site: CAP binding activates transcription in the presence of cAMP. E. coli catabolite activator protein
   4765..4857    -  CDS            lacI (fragment): lac repressor; lacI; The lac repressor binds to the lac operator to inhibit transcription in E. coli. This inhibition can be relieved by adding lactose or isopropyl-β-D-thiogalactopyranoside (IPTG).
   5040..5628    -  rep_origin     ori: high-copy-number ColE1/pMB1/pBR322/pUC origin of replication
   5799..6659    -  CDS            AmpR: β-lactamase; bla; confers resistance to ampicillin, carbenicillin, and related antibiotics
   6660..6764    -  promoter       AmpR promoter: bla
>Addgene plasmid #14753 | HA GSK3 beta wt pcDNA3 | depositor full sequence | sequence record 107928 | HA GSK3 beta wt pcDNA3 sequence 6795 bps
GACGGATCGGGAGATCTCCCGATCCCCTATGGTCGACTCTCAGTACAATCTGCTCTGATGCCGCATAGTT
AAGCCAGTATCTGCTCCCTGCTTGTGTGTTGGAGGTCGCTGAGTAGTGCGCGAGCAAAATTTAAGCTACA
ACAAGGCAAGGCTTGACCGACAATTGCATGAAGAATCTGCTTAGGGTTAGGCGTTTTGCGCTGCTTCGCG
ATGTACGGGCCAGATATACGCGTTGACATTGATTATTGACTAGTTATTAATAGTAATCAATTACGGGGTC
ATTAGTTCATAGCCCATATATGGAGTTCCGCGTTACATAACTTACGGTAAATGGCCCGCCTGGCTGACCG
CCCAACGACCCCCGCCCATTGACGTCAATAATGACGTATGTTCCCATAGTAACGCCAATAGGGACTTTCC
ATTGACGTCAATGGGTGGACTATTTACGGTAAACTGCCCACTTGGCAGTACATCAAGTGTATCATATGCC
AAGTACGCCCCCTATTGACGTCAATGACGGTAAATGGCCCGCCTGGCATTATGCCCAGTACATGACCTTA
TGGGACTTTCCTACTTGGCAGTACATCTACGTATTAGTCATCGCTATTACCATGGTGATGCGGTTTTGGC
AGTACATCAATGGGCGTGGATAGCGGTTTGACTCACGGGGATTTCCAAGTCTCCACCCCATTGACGTCAA
TGGGAGTTTGTTTTGGCACCAAAATCAACGGGACTTTCCAAAATGTCGTAACAACTCCGCCCCATTGACG
CAAATGGGCGGTAGGCGTGTACGGTGGGAGGTCTATATAAGCAGAGCTCTCTGGCTAACTAGAGAACCCA
CTGCTTACTGGCTTATCGAAATTAATACGACTCACTATAGGGAGACCCAAGCTTGGTACCGAGCTCGGAT
CCACTAGTAACGGCCGCCAGTGTGCTGGAATTCCGGAGGAAGGAAGGAAAAGGTGATTCGCGAAGAGAGT
GATCATGTCAGGGCGGCCCAGAACCACCTCCTTTGCGGAGAGCTGCAAGCCGGTGCAGCAGCCTTCAGCT
TTTGGCAGCATGAAAGTTAGCAGAGACAAGGACGGCAGCAAGGTGACAACAGTGGTGGCAACTCCTGGGC
AGGGTCCAGACAGGCCACAAGAAGTCAGCTATACAGACACTAAAGTGATTGGAAATGGATCATTTGGTGT
GGTATATCAAGCCAAACTTTGTGATTCAGGAGAACTGGTCGCCATCAAGAAAGTATTGCAGGACAAGAGA
TTTAAGAATCGAGAGCTCCAGATCATGAGAAAGCTAGATCACTGTAACATAGTCCGATTGCGTTATTTCT
TCTACTCCAGTGGTGAGAAGAAAGATGAGGTCTATCTTAATCTGGTGCTGGACTATGTTCCGGAAACAGT
ATACAGAGTTGCCAGACACTATAGTCGAGCCAAACAGACGCTCCCTGTGATTTATGTCAAGTTGTATATG
TATCAGCTGTTCCGAAGTTTAGCCTATATCCATTCCTTTGGAATCTGCCATCGGGATATTAAACCGCAGA
ACCTCTTGTTGGATCCTGATACTGCTGTATTAAAACTCTGTGACTTTGGAAGTGCAAAGCAGCTGGTCCG
AGGAGAACCCAATGTTTCGTATATCTGTTCTCGGTACTATAGGGCACCAGAGTTGATCTTTGGAGCCACT
GATTATACCTCTAGTATAGATGTATGGTCTGCTGGCTGTGTGTTGGCTGAGCTGTTACTAGGACAACCAA
TATTTCCAGGGGATAGTGGTGTGGATCAGTTGGTAGAAATAATCAAGGTCCTGGGAACTCCAACAAGGGA
GCAAATCAGAGAAATGAACCCAAACTACACAGAATTTAAATTCCCTCAAATTAAGGCACATCCTTGGACT
AAGGTCTTCCGACCCCGAACTCCACCGGAGGCAATTGCACTGTGTAGCCGTCTGCTGGAGTATACACCAA
CTGCCCGACTAACACCACTGGAAGCTTGTGCACATTCATTTTTTGATGAATTACGGGACCCAAATGTCAA
ACTACCAAATGGGCGAGACACACCTGCACTCTTCAACTTCACCACTCAAGAACTGTCAAGTAATCCACCT
CTGGCTACCATCCTTATTCCTCCTCATGCTCGGATTCAAGCAGCTGCTTCAACCCCCACAAATGCCACAG
CAGCGTCAGATGCTAATACTGGAGACCGTGGACAGACCAATAATGCTGCTTCTGCATCAGCTTCCAACTC
CACTAGTTACCCATACGATGTTCCAGATTACGCAAGCTTGGGTGGTCCCAACTAGTACAGTCCCGACGGA
TCCTCTAGAGTCGAGCATGCATCTAGAGGGCCCTATTCTATAGTGTCACCTAAATGCTAGAGCTCGCTGA
TCAGCCTCGACTGTGCCTTCTAGTTGCCAGCCATCTGTTGTTTGCCCCTCCCCCGTGCCTTCCTTGACCC
TGGAAGGTGCCACTCCCACTGTCCTTTCCTAATAAAATGAGGAAATTGCATCGCATTGTCTGAGTAGGTG
TCATTCTATTCTGGGGGGTGGGGTGGGGCAGGACAGCAAGGGGGAGGATTGGGAAGACAATAGCAGGCAT
GCTGGGGATGCGGTGGGCTCTATGGCTTCTGAGGCGGAAAGAACCAGCTGGGGCTCTAGGGGGTATCCCC
[124 nt withheld, positions 2661-2784]
C
[32 nt withheld, positions 2786-2817]
CA
[57 nt withheld, positions 2820-2876]
A
[49 nt withheld, positions 2878-2926]
CCTTTGACGTTGGAGTCCACGTTCTTT
[37 nt withheld, positions 2954-2990]
ACCCTATCTCGGTCTATTCTTTTGATTTATAAGGGATTTTGGGGATTTCGGCCTATTGGTTAAAAAATGA
GCTGATTTAACAAAAATTTAACGCGAATTAATTCTGTGGAATGTGTGTCAGTTAGGGTGTGGAAAGTCCC
CAGGCTCCCCAGGCAGGCAGAAGTATGCAAAGCATGCATCTCAATTAGTCAGCAACCAGGTGTGGAAAGT
CCCCAGGCTCCCCAGCAGGCAGAAGTATGCAAAGCATGCATCTCAATTAGTCAGCAACCATAGTCCCGCC
CCTAACTCCGCCCATCCCGCCCCTAACTCCGCCCAGTTCCGCCCATTCTCCGCCCCATGGCTGACTAATT
TTTTTTATTTATGCAGAGGCCGAGGCCGCCTCTGCCTCTGAGCTATTCCAGAAGTAGTGAGGAGGCTTTT
TTGGAGGCCTAGGCTTTTGCAAAAAGCTCCCGGGAGCTTGTATATCCATTTTCGGATCTGATCAAGAGAC
AGGATGAGGATCGTTTCGCATGATTGAACAAGATGGATTGCACGCAGGTTCTCCGGCCGCTTGGGTGGAG
AGGCTATTCGGCTATGACTGGGCACAACAGACAATCGGCTGCTCTGATGCCGCCGTGTTCCGGCTGTCAG
CGCAGGGGCGCCCGGTTCTTTTTGTCAAGACCGACCTGTCCGGTGCCCTGAATGAACTGCAGGACGAGGC
AGCGCGGCTATCGTGGCTGGCCACGACGGGCGTTCCTTGCGCAGCTGTGCTCGACGTTGTCACTGAAGCG
GGAAGGGACTGGCTGCTATTGGGCGAAGTGCCGGGGCAGGATCTCCTGTCATCTCACCTTGCTCCTGCCG
AGAAAGTATCCATCATGGCTGATGCAATGCGGCGGCTGCATACGCTTGATCCGGCTACCTGCCCATTCGA
CCACCAAGCGAAACATCGCATCGAGCGAGCACGTACTCGGATGGAAGCCGGTCTTGTCGATCAGGATGAT
CTGGACGAAGAGCATCAGGGGCTCGCGCCAGCCGAACTGTTCGCCAGGCTCAAGGCGCGCATGCCCGACG
GCGAGGATCTCGTCGTGACCCATGGCGATGCCTGCTTGCCGAATATCATGGTGGAAAATGGCCGCTTTTC
TGGATTCATCGACTGTGGCCGGCTGGGTGTGGCGGACCGCTATCAGGACATAGCGTTGGCTACCCGTGAT
ATTGCTGAAGAGCTTGGCGGCGAATGGGCTGACCGCTTCCTCGTGCTTTACGGTATCGCCGCTCCCGATT
CGCAGCGCATCGCCTTCTATCGCCTTCTTGACGAGTTCTTCTGAGCGGGACTCTGGGGTTCGAAATGACC
GACCAAGCGACGCCCAACCTGCCATCACGAGATTTCGATTCCACCGCCGCCTTCTATGAAAGGTTGGGCT
TCGGAATCGTTTTCCGGGACGCCGGCTGGATGATCCTCCAGCGCGGGGATCTCATGCTGGAGTTCTTCGC
CCACCCCAACTTGTTTATTGCAGCTTATAATGGTTACAAATAAAGCAATAGCATCACAAATTTCACAAAT
AAAGCATTTTTTTCACTGCATTCTAGTTGTGGTTTGTCCAAACTCATCAATGTATCTTATCATGTCTGTA
TACCGTCGACCTCTAGCTAGAGCTTGGCGTAATCATGGTCATAGCTGTTTCCTGTGTGAAATTGTTATCC
GCTCACAATTCCACACAACATACGAGCCGGAAGCATAAAGTGTAAAGCCTGGGGTGCCTAATGAGTGAGC
TAACTCACATTAATTGCGTTGCGCTCACTGCCCGCTTTCCAGTCGGGAAACCTGTCGTGCCAGCTGCATT
AATGAATCGGCCAACGCGCGGGGAGAGGCGGTTTGCGTATTGGGCGCTCTTCCGCTTCCTCGCTCACTGA
CTCGCTGCGCTCGGTCGTTCGGCTGCGGCGAGCGGTATCAGCTCACTCAAAGGCGGTAATACGGTTATCC
ACAGAATCAGGGGATAACGCAGGAAAGAACATGTGAGCAAAAGGCCAGCAAAAGGCCAGGAACCGTAAAA
AGGCCGCGTTGCTGGCGTTTTTCCATAGGCTCCGCCCCCCTGACGAGCATCACAAAAATCGACGCTCAAG
TCAGAGGTGGCGAAACCCGACAGGACTATAAAGATACCAGGCGTTTCCCCCTGGAAGCTCCCTCGTGCGC
TCTCCTGTTCCGACCCTGCCGCTTACCGGATACCTGTCCGCCTTTCTCCCTTCGGGAAGCGTGGCGCTTT
CTCAATGCTCACGCTGTAGGTATCTCAGTTCGGTGTAGGTCGTTCGCTCCAAGCTGGGCTGTGTGCACGA
ACCCCCCGTTCAGCCCGACCGCTGCGCCTTATCCGGTAACTATCGTCTTGAGTCCAACCCGGTAAGACAC
GACTTATCGCCACTGGCAGCAGCCACTGGTAACAGGATTAGCAGAGCGAGGTATGTAGGCGGTGCTACAG
AGTTCTTGAAGTGGTGGCCTAACTACGGCTACACTAGAAGGACAGTATTTGGTATCTGCGCTCTGCTGAA
GCCAGTTACCTTCGGAAAAAGAGTTGGTAGCTCTTGATCCGGCAAACAAACCACCGCTGGTAGCGGTGGT
TTTTTTGTTTGCAAGCAGCAGATTACGCGCAGAAAAAAAGGATCTCAAGAAGATCCTTTGATCTTTTCTA
CGGGGTCTGACGCTCAGTGGAACGAAAACTCACGTTAAGGGATTTTGGTCATGAGATTATCAAAAAGGAT
CTTCACCTAGATCCTTTTAAATTAAAAATGAAGTTTTAAATCAATCTAAAGTATATATGAGTAAACTTGG
TCTGACAGTTACCAATGCTTAATCAGTGAGGCACCTATCTCAGCGATCTGTCTATTTCGTTCATCCATAG
TTGCCTGACTCCCCGTCGTGTAGATAACTACGATACGGGAGGGCTTACCATCTGGCCCCAGTGCTGCAAT
GATACCGCGAGACCCACGCTCACCGGCTCCAGATTTATCAGCAATAAACCAGCCAGCCGGAAGGGCCGAG
CGCAGAAGTGGTCCTGCAACTTTATCCGCCTCCATCCAGTCTATTAATTGTTGCCGGGAAGCTAGAGTAA
GTAGTTCGCCAGTTAATAGTTTGCGCAACGTTGTTGCCATTGCTACAGGCATCGTGGTGTCACGCTCGTC
GTTTGGTATGGCTTCATTCAGCTCCGGTTCCCAACGATCAAGGCGAGTTACATGATCCCCCATGTTGTGC
AAAAAAGCGGTTAGCTCCTTCGGTCCTCCGATCGTTGTCAGAAGTAAGTTGGCCGCAGTGTTATCACTCA
TGGTTATGGCAGCACTGCATAATTCTCTTACTGTCATGCCATCCGTAAGATGCTTTTCTGTGACTGGTGA
GTACTCAACCAAGTCATTCTGAGAATAGTGTATGCGGCGACCGAGTTGCTCTTGCCCGGCGTCAATACGG
GATAATACCGCGCCACATAGCAGAACTTTAAAAGTGCTCATCATTGGAAAACGTTCTTCGGGGCGAAAAC
TCTCAAGGATCTTACCGCTGTTGAGATCCAGTTCGATGTAACCCACTCGTGCACCCAACTGATCTTCAGC
ATCTTTTACTTTCACCAGCGTTTCTGGGTGAGCAAAAACAGGAAGGCAAAATGCCGCAAAAAAGGGAATA
AGGGCGACACGGAAATGTTGAATACTCATACTCTTCCTTTTTCAATATTATTGAAGCATTTATCAGGGTT
ATTGTCTCATGAGCGGATACATATTTGAATGTATTTAGAAAAATAAACAAATAGGGGTTCCGCGCACATT
TCCCCGAAAAGTGCCACCTGACGTC
