Features (pLannotate 1.2.2; 23 found; start..end, strand, type, name):
     92..471     +  enhancer       CMV enhancer: human cytomegalovirus immediate early enhancer
    472..675     +  promoter       CMV promoter: human cytomegalovirus (CMV) immediate early promoter
    671..704     +  LTR            5' LTR (truncated) (fragment): truncated 5' long terminal repeat (LTR) from HIV-1
    720..738     +  promoter       T7 promoter: promoter for bacteriophage T7 RNA polymerase
    842..2101    +  CDS            GSK3B: GSK3B_HUMAN - Experimental evidence at protein level: Swiss-Prot protein existence level 1. Constitutively active protein kinase that acts as a negative regulator in the hormonal control of glucose homeostasis, Wnt signaling and regulation of transcription factors and microtubules, by phosphorylating and inactivating glycogen synthase (GYS1 or GYS2), EIF2B, CTNNB1/beta-catenin, APC, AXIN1, DPYSL2/CRMP2, JUN, NFATC1/NFATC, MAPT/TAU and MACF1. Requires primed phosphorylation of the majority of its substrates. In skeletal muscle, contributes to insulin regulation of glycogen synthesis by phosphor
   2105..2130    +  CDS            3xHA (fragment): three tandem HA epitope tags
   2165..2181    +  misc_feature   MCS (fragment): pUC18/19 multiple cloning site
   2204..2222    -  promoter       SP6 promoter: promoter for bacteriophage SP6 RNA polymerase
   2248..2472    +  polyA_signal   bGH poly(A) signal: bovine growth hormone polyadenylation signal
   2476..2497    +  promoter       SV40 promoter (fragment): SV40 enhancer and early promoter
   2518..2946    +  rep_origin     f1 ori (sequence partly withheld): f1 bacteriophage origin of replication; arrow indicates direction of (+) strand synthesis
   2960..3289    +  promoter       SV40 promoter: SV40 enhancer and early promoter
   3356..4147    +  CDS            neo: KKA2_KLEPN - Also known as kan, nptII. Experimental evidence at protein level: Swiss-Prot protein existence level 1. Resistance to kanamycin, neomycin, paromomycin, ribostamycin, butirosin and gentamicin B. From Klebsiella pneumoniae.
   4171..4329    +  CDS            ble (fragment): BLE_KLEPN - Experimental evidence at protein level: Swiss-Prot protein existence level 1. Binding protein with a strong affinity to the bleomycin family of antibiotics. Binds to CL990; an antimitotic-antibiotic compound. From Klebsiella pneumoniae.
   4324..4445    +  polyA_signal   SV40 poly(A) signal: SV40 polyadenylation signal
   4518..4534    -  protein_bind   lac operator: The lac repressor binds to the lac operator to inhibit transcription in E. coli. This inhibition can be relieved by adding lactose or isopropyl-β-D-thiogalactopyranoside (IPTG). lac repressor encoded by lacI
   4542..4572    -  promoter       lac promoter: promoter for the E. coli lac operon
   4587..4608    -  protein_bind   CAP binding site: CAP binding activates transcription in the presence of cAMP. E. coli catabolite activator protein
   4621..4713    -  CDS            lacI (fragment): lac repressor; lacI; The lac repressor binds to the lac operator to inhibit transcription in E. coli. This inhibition can be relieved by adding lactose or isopropyl-β-D-thiogalactopyranoside (IPTG).
   4896..5484    -  rep_origin     ori: high-copy-number ColE1/pMB1/pBR322/pUC origin of replication
   5655..6515    -  CDS            AmpR: β-lactamase; bla; confers resistance to ampicillin, carbenicillin, and related antibiotics
   6516..6620    -  promoter       AmpR promoter: bla
   6679..6731    -  misc_feature   bom (fragment): basis of mobility region from pBR322
>Addgene plasmid #14753 | HA GSK3 beta wt pcDNA3 | addgene full sequence | sequence record 201627 | Addgene NGS Result
AGGCAAGGCTTGACCGACAATTGCATGAAGAATCTGCTTAGGGTTAGGCGTTTTGCGCTGCTTCGCGATG
TACGGGCCAGATATACGCGTTGACATTGATTATTGACTAGTTATTAATAGTAATCAATTACGGGGTCATT
AGTTCATAGCCCATATATGGAGTTCCGCGTTACATAACTTACGGTAAATGGCCCGCCTGGCTGACCGCCC
AACGACCCCCGCCCATTGACGTCAATAATGACGTATGTTCCCATAGTAACGCCAATAGGGACTTTCCATT
GACGTCAATGGGTGGAGTATTTACGGTAAACTGCCCACTTGGCAGTACATCAAGTGTATCATATGCCAAG
TACGCCCCCTATTGACGTCAATGACGGTAAATGGCCCGCCTGGCATTATGCCCAGTACATGACCTTATGG
GACTTTCCTACTTGGCAGTACATCTACGTATTAGTCATCGCTATTACCATGGTGATGCGGTTTTGGCAGT
ACATCAATGGGCGTGGATAGCGGTTTGACTCACGGGGATTTCCAAGTCTCCACCCCATTGACGTCAATGG
GAGTTTGTTTTGGCACCAAAATCAACGGGACTTTCCAAAATGTCGTAACAACTCCGCCCCATTGACGCAA
ATGGGCGGTAGGCGTGTACGGTGGGAGGTCTATATAAGCAGAGCTCTCTGGCTAACTAGAGAACCCACTG
CTTACTGGCTTATCGAAATTAATACGACTCACTATAGGGAGACCCAAGCTTGGTACCGAGCTCGGATCCA
CTAGTAACGGCCGCCAGTGTGCTGGAATTCCGGAGGAAGGAAGGAAAAGGTGATTCGCGAAGAGAGTGAT
CATGTCAGGGCGGCCCAGAACCACCTCCTTTGCGGAGAGCTGCAAGCCGGTGCAGCAGCCTTCAGCTTTT
GGCAGCATGAAAGTTAGCAGAGACAAGGACGGCAGCAAGGTGACAACAGTGGTGGCAACTCCTGGGCAGG
GTCCAGACAGGCCACAAGAAGTCAGCTATACAGACACTAAAGTGATTGGAAATGGATCATTTGGTGTGGT
ATATCAAGCCAAACTTTGTGATTCAGGAGAACTGGTCGCCATCAAGAAAGTATTGCAGGACAAGAGATTT
AAGAATCGAGAGCTCCAGATCATGAGAAAGCTAGATCACTGTAACATAGTCCGATTGCGTTATTTCTTCT
ACTCCAGTGGTGAGAAGAAAGATGAGGTCTATCTTAATCTGGTGCTGGACTATGTTCCGGAAACAGTATA
CAGAGTTGCCAGACACTATAGTCGAGCCAAACAGACGCTCCCTGTGATTTATGTCAAGTTGTATATGTAT
CAGCTGTTCCGAAGTTTAGCCTATATCCATTCCTTTGGAATCTGCCATCGGGATATTAAACCGCAGAACC
TCTTGTTGGATCCTGATACTGCTGTATTAAAACTCTGTGACTTTGGAAGTGCAAAGCAGCTGGTCCGAGG
AGAACCCAATGTTTCGTATATCTGTTCTCGGTACTATAGGGCACCAGAGTTGATCTTTGGAGCCACTGAT
TATACCTCTAGTATAGATGTATGGTCTGCTGGCTGTGTGTTGGCTGAGCTGTTACTAGGACAACCAATAT
TTCCAGGGGATAGTGGTGTGGATCAGTTGGTAGAAATAATCAAGGTCCTGGGAACTCCAACAAGGGAGCA
AATCAGAGAAATGAACCCAAACTACACAGAATTTAAATTCCCTCAAATTAAGGCACATCCTTGGACTAAG
GTCTTCCGACCCCGAACTCCACCGGAGGCAATTGCACTGTGTAGCCGTCTGCTGGAGTATACACCAACTG
CCCGACTAACACCACTGGAAGCTTGTGCACATTCATTTTTTGATGAATTACGGGACCCAAATGTCAAACT
ACCAAATGGGCGAGACACACCTGCACTCTTCAACTTCACCACTCAAGAACTGTCAAGTAATCCACCTCTG
GCTACCATCCTTATTCCTCCTCATGCTCGGATTCAAGCAGCTGCTTCAACCCCCACAAATGCCACAGCAG
CGTCAGATGCTAATACTGGAGACCGTGGACAGACCAATAATGCTGCTTCTGCATCAGCTTCCAACTCCAC
TAGTTACCCATACGATGTTCCAGATTACGCAAGCTTGGGTGGTCCCAACTAGTACAGTCCCGACGGATCC
TCTAGAGTCGAGCATGCATCTAGAGGGCCCTATTCTATAGTGTCACCTAAATGCTAGAGCTCGCTGATCA
GCCTCGACTGTGCCTTCTAGTTGCCAGCCATCTGTTGTTTGCCCCTCCCCCGTGCCTTCCTTGACCCTGG
AAGGTGCCACTCCCACTGTCCTTTCCTAATAAAATGAGGAAATTGCATCGCATTGTCTGAGTAGGTGTCA
TTCTATTCTGGGGGGTGGGGTGGGGCAGGACAGCAAGGGGGAGGATTGGGAAGACAATAGCAGGCATGCT
GGGGATGCGGTGGGCTCTATGGCTTCTGAGGCGGAAAGAACCAGCTGGGGCTCTAGGGGGTATCCCC
[124 nt withheld, positions 2518-2641]
C
[91 nt withheld, positions 2643-2733]
A
[49 nt withheld, positions 2735-2783]
CCTTTGACGTTGGAGTCCACGTTCTTT
[37 nt withheld, positions 2811-2847]
ACCCTATCTCGGTCTATTCTTTTGATTTATAAGGGATTTTGCCGATTTCGGCCTATTGGTTAAAAAATGA
GCTGATTTAACAAAAATTTAACGCGAATTAATTCTGTGGAATGTGTGTCAGTTAGGGTGTGGAAAGTCCC
CAGGCTCCCCAGCAGGCAGAAGTATGCAAAGCATGCATCTCAATTAGTCAGCAACCAGGTGTGGAAAGTC
CCCAGGCTCCCCAGCAGGCAGAAGTATGCAAAGCATGCATCTCAATTAGTCAGCAACCATAGTCCCGCCC
CTAACTCCGCCCATCCCGCCCCTAACTCCGCCCAGTTCCGCCCATTCTCCGCCCCATGGCTGACTAATTT
TTTTTATTTATGCAGAGGCCGAGGCCGCCTCTGCCTCTGAGCTATTCCAGAAGTAGTGAGGAGGCTTTTT
TGGAGGCCTAGGCTTTTGCAAAAAGCTCCCGGGAGCTTGTATATCCATTTTCGGATCTGATCAAGAGACA
GGATGAGGATCGTTTCGCATGATTGAACAAGATGGATTGCACGCAGGTTCTCCGGCCGCTTGGGTGGAGA
GGCTATTCGGCTATGACTGGGCACAACAGACAATCGGCTGCTCTGATGCCGCCGTGTTCCGGCTGTCAGC
GCAGGGGCGCCCGGTTCTTTTTGTCAAGACCGACCTGTCCGGTGCCCTGAATGAACTGCAGGACGAGGCA
GCGCGGCTATCGTGGCTGGCCACGACGGGCGTTCCTTGCGCAGCTGTGCTCGACGTTGTCACTGAAGCGG
GAAGGGACTGGCTGCTATTGGGCGAAGTGCCGGGGCAGGATCTCCTGTCATCTCACCTTGCTCCTGCCGA
GAAAGTATCCATCATGGCTGATGCAATGCGGCGGCTGCATACGCTTGATCCGGCTACCTGCCCATTCGAC
CACCAAGCGAAACATCGCATCGAGCGAGCACGTACTCGGATGGAAGCCGGTCTTGTCGATCAGGATGATC
TGGACGAAGAGCATCAGGGGCTCGCGCCAGCCGAACTGTTCGCCAGGCTCAAGGCGCGCATGCCCGACGG
CGAGGATCTCGTCGTGACCCATGGCGATGCCTGCTTGCCGAATATCATGGTGGAAAATGGCCGCTTTTCT
GGATTCATCGACTGTGGCCGGCTGGGTGTGGCGGACCGCTATCAGGACATAGCGTTGGCTACCCGTGATA
TTGCTGAAGAGCTTGGCGGCGAATGGGCTGACCGCTTCCTCGTGCTTTACGGTATCGCCGCTCCCGATTC
GCAGCGCATCGCCTTCTATCGCCTTCTTGACGAGTTCTTCTGAGCGGGACTCTGGGGTTCGAAATGACCG
ACCAAGCGACGCCCAACCTGCCATCACGAGATTTCGATTCCACCGCCGCCTTCTATGAAAGGTTGGGCTT
CGGAATCGTTTTCCGGGACGCCGGCTGGATGATCCTCCAGCGCGGGGATCTCATGCTGGAGTTCTTCGCC
CACCCCAACTTGTTTATTGCAGCTTATAATGGTTACAAATAAAGCAATAGCATCACAAATTTCACAAATA
AAGCATTTTTTTCACTGCATTCTAGTTGTGGTTTGTCCAAACTCATCAATGTATCTTATCATGTCTGTAT
ACCGTCGACCTCTAGCTAGAGCTTGGCGTAATCATGGTCATAGCTGTTTCCTGTGTGAAATTGTTATCCG
CTCACAATTCCACACAACATACGAGCCGGAAGCATAAAGTGTAAAGCCTGGGGTGCCTAATGAGTGAGCT
AACTCACATTAATTGCGTTGCGCTCACTGCCCGCTTTCCAGTCGGGAAACCTGTCGTGCCAGCTGCATTA
ATGAATCGGCCAACGCGCGGGGAGAGGCGGTTTGCGTATTGGGCGCTCTTCCGCTTCCTCGCTCACTGAC
TCGCTGCGCTCGGTCGTTCGGCTGCGGCGAGCGGTATCAGCTCACTCAAAGGCGGTAATACGGTTATCCA
CAGAATCAGGGGATAACGCAGGAAAGAACATGTGAGCAAAAGGCCAGCAAAAGGCCAGGAACCGTAAAAA
GGCCGCGTTGCTGGCGTTTTTCCATAGGCTCCGCCCCCCTGACGAGCATCACAAAAATCGACGCTCAAGT
CAGAGGTGGCGAAACCCGACAGGACTATAAAGATACCAGGCGTTTCCCCCTGGAAGCTCCCTCGTGCGCT
CTCCTGTTCCGACCCTGCCGCTTACCGGATACCTGTCCGCCTTTCTCCCTTCGGGAAGCGTGGCGCTTTC
TCATAGCTCACGCTGTAGGTATCTCAGTTCGGTGTAGGTCGTTCGCTCCAAGCTGGGCTGTGTGCACGAA
CCCCCCGTTCAGCCCGACCGCTGCGCCTTATCCGGTAACTATCGTCTTGAGTCCAACCCGGTAAGACACG
ACTTATCGCCACTGGCAGCAGCCACTGGTAACAGGATTAGCAGAGCGAGGTATGTAGGCGGTGCTACAGA
GTTCTTGAAGTGGTGGCCTAACTACGGCTACACTAGAAGAACAGTATTTGGTATCTGCGCTCTGCTGAAG
CCAGTTACCTTCGGAAAAAGAGTTGGTAGCTCTTGATCCGGCAAACAAACCACCGCTGGTAGCGGTGGTT
TTTTTGTTTGCAAGCAGCAGATTACGCGCAGAAAAAAAGGATCTCAAGAAGATCCTTTGATCTTTTCTAC
GGGGTCTGACGCTCAGTGGAACGAAAACTCACGTTAAGGGATTTTGGTCATGAGATTATCAAAAAGGATC
TTCACCTAGATCCTTTTAAATTAAAAATGAAGTTTTAAATCAATCTAAAGTATATATGAGTAAACTTGGT
CTGACAGTTACCAATGCTTAATCAGTGAGGCACCTATCTCAGCGATCTGTCTATTTCGTTCATCCATAGT
TGCCTGACTCCCCGTCGTGTAGATAACTACGATACGGGAGGGCTTACCATCTGGCCCCAGTGCTGCAATG
ATACCGCGAGACCCACGCTCACCGGCTCCAGATTTATCAGCAATAAACCAGCCAGCCGGAAGGGCCGAGC
GCAGAAGTGGTCCTGCAACTTTATCCGCCTCCATCCAGTCTATTAATTGTTGCCGGGAAGCTAGAGTAAG
TAGTTCGCCAGTTAATAGTTTGCGCAACGTTGTTGCCATTGCTACAGGCATCGTGGTGTCACGCTCGTCG
TTTGGTATGGCTTCATTCAGCTCCGGTTCCCAACGATCAAGGCGAGTTACATGATCCCCCATGTTGTGCA
AAAAAGCGGTTAGCTCCTTCGGTCCTCCGATCGTTGTCAGAAGTAAGTTGGCCGCAGTGTTATCACTCAT
GGTTATGGCAGCACTGCATAATTCTCTTACTGTCATGCCATCCGTAAGATGCTTTTCTGTGACTGGTGAG
TACTCAACCAAGTCATTCTGAGAATAGTGTATGCGGCGACCGAGTTGCTCTTGCCCGGCGTCAATACGGG
ATAATACCGCGCCACATAGCAGAACTTTAAAAGTGCTCATCATTGGAAAACGTTCTTCGGGGCGAAAACT
CTCAAGGATCTTACCGCTGTTGAGATCCAGTTCGATGTAACCCACTCGTGCACCCAACTGATCTTCAGCA
TCTTTTACTTTCACCAGCGTTTCTGGGTGAGCAAAAACAGGAAGGCAAAATGCCGCAAAAAAGGGAATAA
GGGCGACACGGAAATGTTGAATACTCATACTCTTCCTTTTTCAATATTATTGAAGCATTTATCAGGGTTA
TTGTCTCATGAGCGGATACATATTTGAATGTATTTAGAAAAATAAACAAATAGGGGTTCCGCGCACATTT
CCCCGAAAAGTGCCACCTGACGTCGACGGATCGGGAGATCTCCCGATCCCCTATGGTGCACTCTCAGTAC
AATCTGCTCTGATGCCGCATAGTTAAGCCAGTATCTGCTCCCTGCTTGTGTGTTGGAGGTCGCTGAGTAG
TGCGCGAGCAAAATTTAAGCTACAACA
