>Addgene plasmid #14753 | HA GSK3 beta wt pcDNA3 | addgene partial sequence | sequence record 107922 | BGH-rev 5'-TAGAAGGCACAGTCGAGG-3'
GGGCCCTCTAGATGCATGCTCGACTCTAGAGGATCCGTCGGGACTGTACTAGTTGGGACCACCCAAGCTT
GCGTAATCTGGAACATCGTATGGGTAACTAGTGGAGTTGGAAGCTGATGCAGAAGCAGCATTATTGGTCT
GTCCACGGTCTCCAGTATTAGCATCTGACGCTGCTGTGGCATTTGTGGGGGTTGAAGCAGCTGCTTGAAT
CCGAGCATGAGGAGGAATAAGGATGGTAGCCAGAGGTGGATTACTTGACAGTTCTTGAGTGGTGAAGTTG
AAGAGTGCAGGTGTGTCTCGCCCATTTGGTAGTTTGACATTTGGGTCCCGTAATTCATCAAAAAATGAAT
GTGCACAAGCTTCCAGTGGTGTTAGTCGGGCAGTTGGTGTATACTCCAGCAGACGGCTACACAGTGCAAT
TGCCTCCGGTGGAGTTCGGGGTCGGAAGACCTTAGTCCAAGGATGTGCCTTAATTTGAGGGAATTTAAAT
TCTGTGTAGTTTGGGTTCATTTCTCTGATTTGCTCCCTTGTTGGAGTTCCCAGGACCTTGATTATTTCTA
CCAACTGATCCACACCACTATCCCCTGGAAATATTGGTTGTCCTAGTAACAGCTCAGCCAACACACAGCC
AGCAGACCATACATCTATACTAGAGGTATAATCAGTGGCTCCAAAGATCAACTCTGGTGCCCTATAGTAC
CGAGAACAGATATACGAAACATTGGGTTCTCCTCGGACCAGCTGCTTTGCACTTCCAAAGTCACAGAGTT
TTAATACAGCAGTATCAGGATCCAACAAGAGGTTCTGCGGTT
