>Addgene plasmid #14753 | HA GSK3 beta wt pcDNA3 | addgene partial sequence | sequence record 107927 | CMV-F 5'-CGCAAATGGGCGGTAGGCGTG-3'
ACTAGAGAACCCACTGCTTACTGGCTTATCGAAATTAATACGACTCACTATAGGGAGACCCAAGCTTGGT
ACCGAGCTCGGATCCACTAGTAACGGCCGCCAGTGTGCTGGAATTCCGGAGGAAGGAAGGAAAAGGTGAT
TCGCGAAGAGAGTGATCATGTCAGGGCGGCCCAGAACCACCTCCTTTGCGGAGAGCTGCAAGCCGGTGCA
GCAGCCTTCAGCTTTTGGCAGCATGAAAGTTAGCAGAGACAAGGACGGCAGCAAGGTGACAACAGTGGTG
GCAACTCCTGGGCAGGGTCCAGACAGGCCACAAGAAGTCAGCTATACAGACACTAAAGTGATTGGAAATG
GATCATTTGGTGTGGTATATCAAGCCAAACTTTGTGATTCAGGAGAACTGGTCGCCATCAAGAAAGTATT
GCAGGACAAGAGATTTAAGAATCGAGAGCTCCAGATCATGAGAAAGCTAGATCACTGTAACATAGTCCGA
TTGCGTTATTTCTTCTACTCCAGTGGTGAGAAGAAAGATGAGGTCTATCTTAATCTGGTGCTGGACTATG
TTCCGGAAACAGTATACAGAGTTGCCAGACACTATAGTCGAGCCAAACAGACGCTCCCTGTGATTTATGT
CAAGTTGTATATGTATCAGCTGTTCCGAAGTTTAGCCTATATCCATTCCTTTGGAATCTGCCATCGGGAT
ATTAAACCGCAGAACCTCTTGTTGGATCCTGATACTGCTGTATTAAAACTCTGTGACTTTGGAAGTGCAA
AGCAGCTGGTCCGAGGAGAACCCAATGTTTCGTATATCTGTTCTCGGTACTATAGGGCACCAGAGTTGAT
CTTTGGAGCCACTGATTATACCTCTAGTATA
